Addgene plasmid #215538: pLenti6.3/TO/V5-DEST-EGFP
Purpose: Lentiviral transfer vector to express the EGFP fluorescent protein
Depositing lab: Johanna Ivaska. Depositing organization: Turku Bioscience Centre. Publication: Dynamic regulation of integrin beta1 phosphorylation supports invasion of breast cancer cells. Conway JRW, Joshi O, Kaivola J, Follain G, Gounis M, Kuhl D, Ivaska J. Nat Cell Biol. 2025 May 26. doi: 10.1038/s41556-025-01663-4. PubMed 40419795.
Backbone
  Vector backbone: pLenti6.3/TO/V5-DEST
  Backbone manufacturer: Thermo Fisher Scientific Inc.
  Total vector size (bp): 8473
  Vector type: Lentiviral
  Selectable markers: Blasticidin
Growth in bacteria
  Bacterial resistance: Ampicillin, 100 μg/mL
  Growth temperature: 37°C
  Growth strain: NEB Stable
  Copy number: High Copy
Gene/Insert
  Gene/Insert name: EGFP
  Species: Synthetic
  Insert size (bp): 717
  Promoter: CMV
  Cloning method: Gateway Cloning
  Sequencing primers: 5′ CMV_F; 3′ WPRE_R
Terms and licenses: Academic/Nonprofit Terms; Industry Terms
How to cite: pLenti6.3/TO/V5-DEST-EGFP was a gift from Johanna Ivaska (Addgene plasmid # 215538 ; http://n2t.net/addgene:215538 ; RRID:Addgene_215538)
