[The description below was written by a language model from this plasmid's Addgene catalogue record and pLannotate feature annotations shown in this document.]
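Description:
pLenti6.3/TO/V5-DEST-EGFP is an 8,473 bp HIV-1-based lentiviral transfer vector built on the commercial pLenti6.3/TO/V5-DEST Gateway destination backbone, into which a 717 bp synthetic EGFP coding sequence has been recombined. It is propagated in E. coli as a high-copy plasmid through a ColE1/pUC-type origin with ampicillin selection (AmpR). An f1 origin, an SV40 origin and leftover lac/T3/T7 cloning-vector elements also sit in the backbone.

The viral portion has a third-generation, self-inactivating layout. An RSV promoter fused to a truncated 5' LTR drives Tat-independent production of the genomic RNA in packaging cells. It is followed by the Ψ packaging signal with a gag fragment, the RRE for Rev-dependent nuclear export, and the cPPT/CTS, which aids nuclear import of the reverse-transcribed genome. The ΔU3 3' LTR inactivates LTR promoter activity after integration, and an SV40 poly(A) signal lies downstream.

Between these elements, the CMV enhancer/promoter is followed by two short tet operator-containing segments, consistent with the "TO" designation. Expression should therefore be constitutive in ordinary cells and repressible, tetracycline-inducible, in cells that express the Tet repressor. EGFP is flanked by attB1 and attB2, the scars of Gateway cloning, with a V5 epitope tag annotated downstream. The record does not say whether EGFP is read through in frame with that tag. A WPRE enhances transcript expression. A separate SV40/EM7 promoter-driven blasticidin S deaminase cassette allows blasticidin selection of transduced mammalian cells.

The stated purpose is lentiviral expression of the EGFP fluorescent protein, for example to label cells or to serve as a fluorescent control alongside related constructs.
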