Features (pLannotate 1.2.2; 34 found; start..end, strand, type, name):
      3..229     +  promoter       RSV promoter: Rous sarcoma virus enhancer/promoter
    230..410     +  LTR            5' LTR (truncated): truncated 5' long terminal repeat (LTR) from HIV-1
    457..582     +  misc_feature   HIV-1 Ψ: packaging signal of human immunodeficiency virus type 1
    566..929     +  CDS            HIV-1 gag (fragment): gag protein from human immunodeficiency virus 1; gag
   1075..1308    +  misc_feature   RRE: The Rev response element (RRE) of HIV-1 allows for Rev-dependent mRNA export from the nucleus to the cytoplasm.
   1685..1785    +  CDS            Rev (fragment): human immunodeficiency virus 1 (HIV-1) Rev protein; rev; enhances nuclear export of unspliced and incompletely spliced viral mRNAs
   1804..1921    +  misc_feature   cPPT/CTS: central polypurine tract and central termination sequence of HIV-1
   1945..2246    +  enhancer       CMV enhancer: human cytomegalovirus immediate early enhancer
   2247..2450    +  promoter       CMV promoter: human cytomegalovirus (CMV) immediate early promoter
   2452..2471    +  promoter       PLtetO-1 promoter (fragment): modified phage lambda PL promoter with tet operator sites (Lutz and Bujard, 1997)
   2473..2492    +  promoter       PLtetO-1 promoter (fragment): modified phage lambda PL promoter with tet operator sites (Lutz and Bujard, 1997)
   2532..2556    +  protein_bind   attB1: mutant version of attB; recombination site for the Gateway® BP reaction BP Clonase™
   2600..3316    +  CDS            EGFP: EGFP is a basic (constitutively fluorescent) green fluorescent protein published in 1996, derived from Aequorea victoria. It is reported to be a rapidly-maturing weak dimer with moderate acid sensitivity.
   3334..3358    -  protein_bind   attB2: mutant version of attB; recombination site for the Gateway® BP reaction BP Clonase™
   3411..3452    +  CDS            V5 tag: epitope tag from simian virus 5
   3476..4064    +  misc_feature   WPRE: woodchuck hepatitis virus posttranscriptional regulatory element
   4079..4395    +  promoter       SV40 promoter: SV40 enhancer and early promoter
   4443..4490    +  promoter       EM7 promoter: synthetic bacterial promoter&nbsp
   4509..4907    +  CDS            BSD: blasticidin S deaminase; Aspergillus terreus BSD; confers resistance to blasticidin
   4924..4992    +  CDS            nef (fragment): NEF_HV1Z2 - Experimental evidence at protein level: Swiss-Prot protein existence level 1. Extracellular Nef protein targets CD4(+) T-lymphocytes for apoptosis by interacting with CXCR4 surface receptors. From Human immunodeficiency virus type 1 group M subtype D (isolate Z2/CDC-Z34) (HIV-1).
   4994..5227    +  LTR            3' LTR (ΔU3): self-inactivating 3' long terminal repeat (LTR) from HIV-1
   5299..5420    +  polyA_signal   SV40 poly(A) signal: SV40 polyadenylation signal
   5460..5595    +  rep_origin     SV40 ori: SV40 origin of replication
   5616..5634    -  promoter       T7 promoter: promoter for bacteriophage T7 RNA polymerase
   5642..5797    +  CDS            lacZα (fragment): LacZα fragment of β-galactosidase; lacZ fragment
   5802..6230    +  rep_origin     f1 ori (sequence partly withheld): f1 bacteriophage origin of replication; arrow indicates direction of (+) strand synthesis
   6283..6387    +  promoter       AmpR promoter: bla
   6388..7248    +  CDS            AmpR: β-lactamase; bla; confers resistance to ampicillin, carbenicillin, and related antibiotics
   7419..8007    +  rep_origin     ori: high-copy-number ColE1/pMB1/pBR322/pUC origin of replication
   8190..8282    +  CDS            lacI (fragment): lac repressor; lacI; The lac repressor binds to the lac operator to inhibit transcription in E. coli. This inhibition can be relieved by adding lactose or isopropyl-β-D-thiogalactopyranoside (IPTG).
   8295..8316    +  protein_bind   CAP binding site: CAP binding activates transcription in the presence of cAMP. E. coli catabolite activator protein
   8331..8361    +  promoter       lac promoter: promoter for the E. coli lac operon
   8369..8385    +  protein_bind   lac operator: The lac repressor binds to the lac operator to inhibit transcription in E. coli. This inhibition can be relieved by adding lactose or isopropyl-β-D-thiogalactopyranoside (IPTG). lac repressor encoded by lacI
   8430..8448    +  promoter       T3 promoter: promoter for bacteriophage T3 RNA polymerase
>Addgene plasmid #215538 | pLenti6.3/TO/V5-DEST-EGFP | addgene full sequence | sequence record 446070 | Addgene NGS Result
AATGTAGTCTTATGCAATACTCTTGTAGTCTTGCAACATGGTAACGATGAGTTAGCAACATGCCTTACAA
GGAGAGAAAAAGCACCGTGCATGCCGATTGGTGGAAGTAAGGTGGTACGATCGTGCCTTATTAGGAAGGC
AACAGACGGGTCTGACATGGATTGGACGAACCACTGAATTGCCGCATTGCAGAGATATTGTATTTAAGTG
CCTAGCTCGATACATAAACGGGTCTCTCTGGTTAGACCAGATCTGAGCCTGGGAGCTCTCTGGCTAACTA
GGGAACCCACTGCTTAAGCCTCAATAAAGCTTGCCTTGAGTGCTTCAAGTAGTGTGTGCCCGTCTGTTGT
GTGACTCTGGTAACTAGAGATCCCTCAGACCCTTTTAGTCAGTGTGGAAAATCTCTAGCAGTGGCGCCCG
AACAGGGACTTGAAAGCGAAAGGGAAACCAGAGGAGCTCTCTCGACGCAGGACTCGGCTTGCTGAAGCGC
GCACGGCAAGAGGCGAGGGGCGGCGACTGGTGAGTACGCCAAAAATTTTGACTAGCGGAGGCTAGAAGGA
GAGAGATGGGTGCGAGAGCGTCAGTATTAAGCGGGGGAGAATTAGATCGCGATGGGAAAAAATTCGGTTA
AGGCCAGGGGGAAAGAAAAAATATAAATTAAAACATATAGTATGGGCAAGCAGGGAGCTAGAACGATTCG
CAGTTAATCCTGGCCTGTTAGAAACATCAGAAGGCTGTAGACAAATACTGGGACAGCTACAACCATCCCT
TCAGACAGGATCAGAAGAACTTAGATCATTATATAATACAGTAGCAACCCTCTATTGTGTGCATCAAAGG
ATAGAGATAAAAGACACCAAGGAAGCTTTAGACAAGATAGAGGAAGAGCAAAACAAAAGTAAGACCACCG
CACAGCAAGCGGCCGCTGATCTTCAGACCTGGAGGAGGAGATATGAGGGACAATTGGAGAAGTGAATTAT
ATAAATATAAAGTAGTAAAAATTGAACCATTAGGAGTAGCACCCACCAAGGCAAAGAGAAGAGTGGTGCA
GAGAGAAAAAAGAGCAGTGGGAATAGGAGCTTTGTTCCTTGGGTTCTTGGGAGCAGCAGGAAGCACTATG
GGCGCAGCGTCAATGACGCTGACGGTACAGGCCAGACAATTATTGTCTGGTATAGTGCAGCAGCAGAACA
ATTTGCTGAGGGCTATTGAGGCGCAACAGCATCTGTTGCAACTCACAGTCTGGGGCATCAAGCAGCTCCA
GGCAAGAATCCTGGCTGTGGAAAGATACCTAAAGGATCAACAGCTCCTGGGGATTTGGGGTTGCTCTGGA
AAACTCATTTGCACCACTGCTGTGCCTTGGAATGCTAGTTGGAGTAATAAATCTCTGGAACAGATTTGGA
ATCACACGACCTGGATGGAGTGGGACAGAGAAATTAACAATTACACAAGCTTAATACACTCCTTAATTGA
AGAATCGCAAAACCAGCAAGAAAAGAATGAACAAGAATTATTGGAATTAGATAAATGGGCAAGTTTGTGG
AATTGGTTTAACATAACAAATTGGCTGTGGTATATAAAATTATTCATAATGATAGTAGGAGGCTTGGTAG
GTTTAAGAATAGTTTTTGCTGTACTTTCTATAGTGAATAGAGTTAGGCAGGGATATTCACCATTATCGTT
TCAGACCCACCTCCCAACCCCGAGGGGACCCGACAGGCCCGAAGGAATAGAAGAAGAAGGTGGAGAGAGA
GACAGAGACAGATCCATTCGATTAGTGAACGGATCTCGACGGTATCGGTTAACTTTTAAAAGAAAAGGGG
GGATTGGGGGGTACAGTGCAGGGGAAAGAATAGTAGACATAATAGCAACAGACATACAAACTAAAGAATT
ACAAAAACAAATTACAAAAATTCAAAATTTTATCGATAAGCTTGGGAGTTCCGCTTACATAACTTACGGT
AAATGGCCCGCCTGGCTGACCGCCCAACGACCCCCGCCCATTGACGTCAATAATGACGTATGTTCCCATA
GTAACGCCAATAGGGACTTTCCATTGACGTCAATGGGTGGAGTATTTACGGTAAACTGCCCACTTGGCAG
TACATCAAGTGTATCATATGCCAAGTACGCCCCCTATTGACGTCAATGACGGTAAATGGCCCGCCTGGCA
TTATGCCCAGTACATGACCTTATGGGACTTTCCTACTTGGCAGTACATCTACGTATTAGTCATCGCTATT
ACCATGGTGATGCGGTTTTGGCAGTACATCAATGGGCGTGGATAGCGGTTTGACTCACGGGGATTTCCAA
GTCTCCACCCCATTGACGTCAATGGGAGTTTGTTTTGGCACCAAAATCAACGGGACTTTCCAAAATGTCG
TAACAACTCCGCCCCATTGACGCAAATGGGCGGTAGGCGTGTACGGTGGGAGGTCTATATAAGCAGAGCT
CTCCCTATCAGTGATAGAGATCTCCCTATCAGTGATAGAGATCGTCGACTAGTCCAGTGTGGTGGAATTC
TGCAGATATCAACAAGTTTGTACAAAAAAGCAGGCTGGCGCCGGAACCAATTCAGTCGACTGGATCCGGT
ACCGCCACCATGGTGAGCAAGGGCGAGGAGCTGTTCACCGGGGTGGTGCCCATCCTGGTCGAGCTGGACG
GCGACGTAAACGGCCACAAGTTCAGCGTGTCCGGCGAGGGCGAGGGCGATGCCACCTACGGCAAGCTGAC
CCTGAAGTTCATCTGCACCACCGGCAAGCTGCCCGTGCCCTGGCCCACCCTCGTGACCACCCTGACCTAC
GGCGTGCAGTGCTTCAGCCGCTACCCCGACCACATGAAGCAGCACGACTTCTTCAAGTCCGCCATGCCCG
AAGGCTACGTCCAGGAGCGCACCATCTTCTTCAAGGACGACGGCAACTACAAGACCCGCGCCGAGGTGAA
GTTCGAGGGCGACACCCTGGTGAACCGCATCGAGCTGAAGGGCATCGACTTCAAGGAGGACGGCAACATC
CTGGGGCACAAGCTGGAGTACAACTACAACAGCCACAACGTCTATATCATGGCCGACAAGCAGAAGAACG
GCATCAAGGTGAACTTCAAGATCCGCCACAACATCGAGGACGGCAGCGTGCAGCTCGCCGACCACTACCA
GCAGAACACCCCCATCGGCGACGGCCCCGTGCTGCTGCCCGACAACCACTACCTGAGCACCCAGTCCGCC
CTGAGCAAAGACCCCAACGAGAAGCGCGATCACATGGTCCTGCTGGAGTTCGTGACCGCCGCCGGGATCA
CTCTCGGCATGGACGAGCTGTACAAGTAGCTCGAGATATCTAGACCCAGCTTTCTTGTACAAAGTGGTTG
ATATCCAGCACAGTGGCGGCCGCTCGAGTCTAGAGGGCCCGCGGTTCGAAGGTAAGCCTATCCCTAACCC
TCTCCTCGGTCTCGATTCTACGCGTACCGGTTAGTAATGATCGACAATCAACCTCTGGATTACAAAATTT
GTGAAAGATTGACTGGTATTCTTAACTATGTTGCTCCTTTTACGCTATGTGGATACGCTGCTTTAATGCC
TTTGTATCATGCTATTGCTTCCCGTATGGCTTTCATTTTCTCCTCCTTGTATAAATCCTGGTTGCTGTCT
CTTTATGAGGAGTTGTGGCCCGTTGTCAGGCAACGTGGCGTGGTGTGCACTGTGTTTGCTGACGCAACCC
CCACTGGTTGGGGCATTGCCACCACCTGTCAGCTCCTTTCCGGGACTTTCGCTTTCCCCCTCCCTATTGC
CACGGCGGAACTCATCGCCGCCTGCCTTGCCCGCTGCTGGACAGGGGCTCGGCTGTTGGGCACTGACAAT
TCCGTGGTGTTGTCGGGGAAGCTGACGTCCTTTCCATGGCTGCTCGCCTGTGTTGCCACCTGGATTCTGC
GCGGGACGTCCTTCTGCTACGTCCCTTCGGCCCTCAATCCAGCGGACCTTCCTTCCCGCGGCCTGCTGCC
GGCTCTGCGGCCTCTTCCGCGTCTTCGCCTTCGCCCTCAGACGAGTCGGATCTCCCTTTGGGCCGCCTCC
CCGCCTGGCGATGGTACCGGTGTGGAAAGTCCCCAGGCTCCCCAGCAGGCAGAAGTATGCAAAGCATGCA
TCTCAATTAGTCAGCAACCAGGTGTGGAAAGTCCCCAGGCTCCCCAGCAGGCAGAAGTATGCAAAGCATG
CATCTCAATTAGTCAGCAACCATAGTCCCGCCCCTAACTCCGCCCATCCCGCCCCTAACTCCGCCCAGTT
CCGCCCATTCTCCGCCCCATGGCTGACTAATTTTTTTTATTTATGCAGAGGCCGAGGCCGCCTCTGCCTC
TGAGCTATTCCAGAAGTAGTGAGGAGGCTTTTTTGGAGGCCTAGGCTTTTGCAAAAAGCTCCCGGGAGCT
TGTATATCCATTTTCGGATCTGATCAGCACGTGTTGACAATTAATCATCGGCATAGTATATCGGCATAGT
ATAATACGACAAGGTGAGGAACTAAACCATGGCCAAGCCTTTGTCTCAAGAAGAATCCACCCTCATTGAA
AGAGCAACGGCTACAATCAACAGCATCCCCATCTCTGAAGACTACAGCGTCGCCAGCGCAGCTCTCTCTA
GCGACGGCCGCATCTTCACTGGTGTCAATGTATATCATTTTACTGGGGGACCTTGTGCAGAACTCGTGGT
GCTGGGCACTGCTGCTGCTGCGGCAGCTGGCAACCTGACTTGTATCGTCGCGATCGGAAATGAGAACAGG
GGCATCTTGAGCCCCTGCGGACGGTGCCGACAGGTGCTTCTCGATCTGCATCCTGGGATCAAAGCCATAG
TGAAGGACAGTGATGGACAGCCGACGGCAGTTGGGATTCGTGAATTGCTGCCCTCTGGTTATGTGTGGGA
GGGCTAAGCACAATTCGAGCTCGGTACCTTTAAGACCAATGACTTACAAGGCAGCTGTAGATCTTAGCCA
CTTTTTAAAAGAAAAGGGGGGACTGGAAGGGCTAATTCACTCCCAACGAAGACAAGATCTGCTTTTTGCT
TGTACTGGGTCTCTCTGGTTAGACCAGATCTGAGCCTGGGAGCTCTCTGGCTAACTAGGGAACCCACTGC
TTAAGCCTCAATAAAGCTTGCCTTGAGTGCTTCAAGTAGTGTGTGCCCGTCTGTTGTGTGACTCTGGTAA
CTAGAGATCCCTCAGACCCTTTTAGTCAGTGTGGAAAATCTCTAGCAGTAGTAGTTCATGTCATCTTATT
ATTCAGTATTTATAACTTGCAAAGAAATGAATATCAGAGAGTGAGAGGAACTTGTTTATTGCAGCTTATA
ATGGTTACAAATAAAGCAATAGCATCACAAATTTCACAAATAAAGCATTTTTTTCACTGCATTCTAGTTG
TGGTTTGTCCAAACTCATCAATGTATCTTATCATGTCTGGCTCTAGCTATCCCGCCCCTAACTCCGCCCA
TCCCGCCCCTAACTCCGCCCAGTTCCGCCCATTCTCCGCCCCATGGCTGACTAATTTTTTTTATTTATGC
AGAGGCCGAGGCCGCCTCGGCCTCTGAGCTATTCCAGAAGTAGTGAGGAGGCTTTTTTGGAGGCCTAGGG
ACGTACCCAATTCGCCCTATAGTGAGTCGTATTACGCGCGCTCACTGGCCGTCGTTTTACAACGTCGTGA
CTGGGAAAACCCTGGCGTTACCCAACTTAATCGCCTTGCAGCACATCCCCCTTTCGCCAGCTGGCGTAAT
AGCGAAGAGGCCCGCACCGATCGCCCTTCCCAACAGTTGCGCAGCCTGAATGGCGAATGGG
[124 nt withheld, positions 5802-5925]
C
[91 nt withheld, positions 5927-6017]
A
[49 nt withheld, positions 6019-6067]
CCTTTGACGTTGGAGTCCACGTTCTTT
[37 nt withheld, positions 6095-6131]
ACCCTATCTCGGTCTATTCTTTTGATTTATAAGGGATTTTGCCGATTTCGGCCTATTGGTTAAAAAATGA
GCTGATTTAACAAAAATTTAACGCGAATTTTAACAAAATATTAACGCTTACAATTTAGGTGGCACTTTTC
GGGGAAATGTGCGCGGAACCCCTATTTGTTTATTTTTCTAAATACATTCAAATATGTATCCGCTCATGAG
ACAATAACCCTGATAAATGCTTCAATAATATTGAAAAAGGAAGAGTATGAGTATTCAACATTTCCGTGTC
GCCCTTATTCCCTTTTTTGCGGCATTTTGCCTTCCTGTTTTTGCTCACCCAGAAACGCTGGTGAAAGTAA
AAGATGCTGAAGATCAGTTGGGTGCACGAGTGGGTTACATCGAACTGGATCTCAACAGCGGTAAGATCCT
TGAGAGTTTTCGCCCCGAAGAACGTTTTCCAATGATGAGCACTTTTAAAGTTCTGCTATGTGGCGCGGTA
TTATCCCGTATTGACGCCGGGCAAGAGCAACTCGGTCGCCGCATACACTATTCTCAGAATGACTTGGTTG
AGTACTCACCAGTCACAGAAAAGCATCTTACGGATGGCATGACAGTAAGAGAATTATGCAGTGCTGCCAT
AACCATGAGTGATAACACTGCGGCCAACTTACTTCTGACAACGATCGGAGGACCGAAGGAGCTAACCGCT
TTTTTGCACAACATGGGGGATCATGTAACTCGCCTTGATCGTTGGGAACCGGAGCTGAATGAAGCCATAC
CAAACGACGAGCGTGACACCACGATGCCTGTAGCAATGGCAACAACGTTGCGCAAACTATTAACTGGCGA
ACTACTTACTCTAGCTTCCCGGCAACAATTAATAGACTGGATGGAGGCGGATAAAGTTGCAGGACCACTT
CTGCGCTCGGCCCTTCCGGCTGGCTGGTTTATTGCTGATAAATCTGGAGCCGGTGAGCGTGGGTCTCGCG
GTATCATTGCAGCACTGGGGCCAGATGGTAAGCCCTCCCGTATCGTAGTTATCTACACGACGGGGAGTCA
GGCAACTATGGATGAACGAAATAGACAGATCGCTGAGATAGGTGCCTCACTGATTAAGCATTGGTAACTG
TCAGACCAAGTTTACTCATATATACTTTAGATTGATTTAAAACTTCATTTTTAATTTAAAAGGATCTAGG
TGAAGATCCTTTTTGATAATCTCATGACCAAAATCCCTTAACGTGAGTTTTCGTTCCACTGAGCGTCAGA
CCCCGTAGAAAAGATCAAAGGATCTTCTTGAGATCCTTTTTTTCTGCGCGTAATCTGCTGCTTGCAAACA
AAAAAACCACCGCTACCAGCGGTGGTTTGTTTGCCGGATCAAGAGCTACCAACTCTTTTTCCGAAGGTAA
CTGGCTTCAGCAGAGCGCAGATACCAAATACTGTTCTTCTAGTGTAGCCGTAGTTAGGCCACCACTTCAA
GAACTCTGTAGCACCGCCTACATACCTCGCTCTGCTAATCCTGTTACCAGTGGCTGCTGCCAGTGGCGAT
AAGTCGTGTCTTACCGGGTTGGACTCAAGACGATAGTTACCGGATAAGGCGCAGCGGTCGGGCTGAACGG
GGGGTTCGCGCACACAGCCCAGCTTGGAGCGAACGACCTACACCGAACTGAGATACCTACAGCGTGAGCT
ATGAGAAAGCGCCACGCTTCCCGAAGGGAGAAAGGCGGACAGGTATCCGGTAAGCGGCAGGGTCGGAACA
GGAGAGCGCACGAGGGAGCTTCCAGGGGGAAACGCCTGGTATCTTTATAGTCCTGTCGGGTTTCGCCACC
TCTGACTTGAGCGTCGATTTTTGTGATGCTCGTCAGGGGGGCGGAGCCTATGGAAAAACGCCAGCAACGC
GGCCTTTTTACGGTTCCTGGCCTTTTGCTGGCCTTTTGCTCACATGTTCTTTCCTGCGTTATCCCCTGAT
TCTGTGGATAACCGTATTACCGCCTTTGAGTGAGCTGATACCGCTCGCCGCAGCCGAACGACCGAGCGCA
GCGAGTCAGTGAGCGAGGAAGCGGAAGAGCGCCCAATACGCAAACCGCCTCTCCCCGCGCGTTGGCCGAT
TCATTAATGCAGCTGGCACGACAGGTTTCCCGACTGGAAAGCGGGCAGTGAGCGCAACGCAATTAATGTG
AGTTAGCTCACTCATTAGGCACCCCAGGCTTTACACTTTATGCTTCCGGCTCGTATGTTGTGTGGAATTG
TGAGCGGATAACAATTTCACACAGGAAACAGCTATGACCATGATTACGCCAAGCGCGCAATTAACCCTCA
CTAAAGGGAACAAAAGCTGGAGCTGCAAGCTT
